Addgene plasmid #110299: pEGFP-BLM
Purpose: Mammalian expression of a EGFP-tagged full length Bloom's syndrome helicase
Depositing lab: Chris Kok-Lung Chan. Depositing organization: University of Sussex.
Backbone
  Vector backbone: pEGFP
  Backbone manufacturer: Clontech
  Vector type: Mammalian Expression
Growth in bacteria
  Bacterial resistance: Kanamycin, 50 μg/mL
  Growth temperature: 37°C
  Growth strain: DH5alpha
  Copy number: High Copy
Gene/Insert
  Gene/Insert name: BLM (Bloom's Syndrome) helicase
  Species: H. sapiens (human)
  Entrez Gene: BLM (a.k.a. BS, MGRISCE1, RECQ2, RECQL2, RECQL3)
  Tag / fusion protein: EGFP (N terminal on backbone)
  Cloning method: Restriction Enzyme; 5′ cloning site unknown (unknown if destroyed); 3′ cloning site unknown (unknown if destroyed)
  Sequencing primers: 5′ unknown
Terms and licenses: Academic/Nonprofit Terms; Industry Terms: Not Available to Industry
How to cite: pEGFP-BLM was a gift from Chris Kok-Lung Chan (Addgene plasmid # 110299 ; http://n2t.net/addgene:110299 ; RRID:Addgene_110299)
