[The description below was written by a language model from this plasmid's Addgene catalogue record and pLannotate feature annotations shown in this document.]
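Description:
pEGFP-BLM is a mammalian expression plasmid of about 9 kb, built on a Clontech pEGFP backbone, that produces full-length human Bloom's syndrome helicase (BLM, a RecQ-family helicase) fused at its N terminus to EGFP. The human cytomegalovirus immediate-early enhancer and promoter drive transcription. The EGFP coding sequence is followed by a short remnant of the multiple cloning site and then the BLM open reading frame, so the two are expected to be translated as a single fluorescent fusion protein. An SV40 polyadenylation signal terminates the transcript. The insert was introduced by restriction cloning, but the record does not state which sites were used.

The plasmid replicates in E. coli at high copy from a ColE1/pUC-type origin and is selected with kanamycin. The Tn5 NeoR/KanR gene sits behind tandem bacterial (bla-type) and SV40 early promoters and ends in an HSV TK polyadenylation signal. The same marker therefore gives kanamycin resistance in bacteria and G418 resistance in transfected mammalian cells, which allows stable lines to be selected. An f1 origin is also present and permits single-stranded DNA production. Short annotated fragments (RSF ori, ble, bGH poly(A), SV40 large T antigen) appear to be backbone remnants or partial matches rather than functional elements. The depositor and repository sequence records are the same length and show the same feature arrangement, differing only in the numbering start point.

BLM unwinds DNA in the 3'-5' direction, takes part in replication and double-strand break end resection, and suppresses sister chromatid exchange. The construct suits imaging of BLM localisation in mammalian cells by fluorescence and expression of the tagged helicase for functional studies.
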