Features (pLannotate 1.2.2; 15 found; start..end, strand, type, name):
   2973..3057    +  CDS            large T antigen (fragment): large T antigen from SV40 (simian virus 40)
   3080..3201    +  polyA_signal   SV40 poly(A) signal: SV40 polyadenylation signal
   3235..3663    -  rep_origin     f1 ori (sequence partly withheld): f1 bacteriophage origin of replication; arrow indicates direction of (+) strand synthesis
   3690..3794    +  promoter       AmpR promoter: bla
   3796..4153    +  promoter       SV40 promoter: SV40 enhancer and early promoter
   4188..4982    +  CDS            NeoR/KanR: aminoglycoside phosphotransferase from Tn5; aph(3')-II (or nptII); confers resistance to neomycin, kanamycin, and G418 (Geneticin®)
   5003..5155    +  CDS            ble (fragment): BLE_KLEPN - Experimental evidence at protein level: Swiss-Prot protein existence level 1. Binding protein with a strong affinity to the bleomycin family of antibiotics. Binds to CL990; an antimitotic-antibiotic compound. From Klebsiella pneumoniae.
   5214..5261    +  polyA_signal   HSV TK poly(A) signal: herpes simplex virus thymidine kinase polyadenylation signal (Cole and Stacy, 1985)
   5352..5368    -  polyA_signal   bGH poly(A) signal (fragment): bovine growth hormone polyadenylation signal
   5590..6178    +  rep_origin     ori: high-copy-number ColE1/pMB1/pBR322/pUC origin of replication
   6353..6656    +  enhancer       CMV enhancer: human cytomegalovirus immediate early enhancer
   6657..6860    +  promoter       CMV promoter: human cytomegalovirus (CMV) immediate early promoter
   6905..7621    +  CDS            EGFP: EGFP is a basic (constitutively fluorescent) green fluorescent protein published in 1996, derived from Aequorea victoria. It is reported to be a rapidly-maturing weak dimer with moderate acid sensitivity.
   7622..7643    +  misc_feature   MCS (fragment): multiple cloning site
   7646..2910    +  CDS            BLM (across the origin) (sequence partly withheld): BLM_HUMAN - Also known as RECQ2, RECQL3. Experimental evidence at protein level: Swiss-Prot protein existence level 1. ATP-dependent DNA helicase that unwinds single- and double- stranded DNA in a 3'-5' direction (PubMed:9388193, PubMed:24816114, PubMed:25901030). Participates in DNA replication and repair (PubMed:12019152, PubMed:21325134, PubMed:23509288). Involved in 5'-end resection of DNA during double-strand break (DSB) repair: unwinds DNA and recruits DNA2 which mediates the cleavage of 5'-ssDNA (PubMed:21325134). Negatively regulates sister chromatid exchange (SCE) (PubMed:25901030). S
>Addgene plasmid #110299 | pEGFP-BLM | depositor full sequence | sequence record 207648 | pEGFP-BLM sequence 8986 bps
AATTCTATGAAGGAGTTAAATTTTTCACACCTTCCCTCAAATTCTGTTTCTCCTGGGGACTGTTTACTGA
CTACCACCCTAGGAAAGACAGGATTCTCTGCCACCAGGAAGAATCTTTTTGAAAGGCCTTTATTCAATAC
CCATTTACAGAAGTCCTTTGTAAGTAGCAACTGGGCTGAAACACCAAGACTAGGAAAAAAAAATGAAAGC
TCTTATTTCCCAGGAAATGTTCTCACAAGCACTGCTGTGAAAGATCAGAATAAACATACTGCTTCAATAA
ATGACTTAGAAAGAGAAACCCAACCTTCCTATGATATTGATAATTTTGACATAGATGACTTTGATGATGA
TGATGACTGGGAAGACATAATGCATAATTTAGCAGCCAGCAAATCTTCCACAGCTGCCTATCAACCCATC
AAGGAAGGTCGGCCAATTAAATCAGTATCAGAAAGACTTTCCTCAGCCAAGACAGACTGTCTTCCAGTGT
CATCTACTGCTCAAAATATAAACTTCTCAGAGTCAATTCAGAATTATACTGACAAGTCAGCACAAAATTT
AGCATCCAGAAATCTGAAACATGAGCGTTTCCAAAGTCTTAGTTTTCCTCATACAAAGGAAATGATGAAG
ATTTTTCATAAAAAATTTGGCCTGCATAATTTTAGAACTAATCAGCTAGAGGCGATCAATGCTGCACTGC
TTGGTGAAGACTGTTTTATCCTGATGCCGACTGGAGGTGGTAAGAGTTTGTGTTACCAGCTCCCTGCCTG
TGTTTCTCCTGGGGTCACTGTTGTCATTTCTCCCTTGAGATCACTTATCGTAGATCAAGTCCAAAAGCTG
ACTTCCTTGGATATTCCAGCTACATATCTGACAGGTGATAAGACTGACTCAGAAGCTACAAATATTTACC
TCCAGTTATCAAAAAAAGACCCAATCATAAAACTTCTATATGTCACTCCAGAAAAGATCTGTGCAAGTAA
CAGACTCATTTCTACTCTGGAGAATCTCTATGAGAGGAAGCTCTTGGCACGTTTTGTTATTGATGAAGCA
CATTGTGTCAGTCAGTGGGGACATGATTTTCGTCAAGATTACAAAAGAATGAATATGCTTCGCCAGAAGT
TTCCTTCTGTTCCGGTGATGGCTCTTACGGCCACAGCTAATCCCAGGGTACAGAAGGACATCCTGACTCA
GCTGAAGATTCTCAGACCTCAGGTGTTTAGCATGAGCTTTAACAGACATAATCTGAAATACTATGTATTA
CCGAAAAAGCCTAAAAAGGTGGCATTTGATTGCCTAGAATGGATCAGAAAGCACCACCCATATGATTCAG
GGATAATTTACTGCCTCTCCAGGCGAGAATGTGACACCATGGCTGACACGTTACAGAGAGATGGGCTCGC
TGCTCTTGCTTACCATGCTGGCCTCAGTGATTCTGCCAGAGATGAAGTGCAGCAGAAGTGGATTAATCAG
GATGGCTGTCAGGTTATCTGTGCTACAATTGCATTTGGAATGGGGATTGACAAACCGGACGTGCGATTTG
TGATTCATGCATCTCTCCCTAAATCTGTGGAGGGTTACTACCAAGAATCTGGCAGAGCTGGAAGAGATGG
GGAAATATCTCACTGCCTGCTTTTCTATACCTATCATGATGTGACCAGACTGAAAAGACTTATAATGATG
GAAAAAGATGGAAACCATCATACAAGAGAAACTCACTTCAATAATTTGTATAGCATGGTACATTACTGTG
AAAATATAACGGAATGCAGGAGAATACAGCTTTTGGCCTACTTTGGTGAAAATGGATTTAATCCTGATTT
TTGTAAGAAACACCCAGATGTTTCTTGTGATAATTGCTGTAAAACAAAGGATTATAAAACAAGAGATGTG
ACTGACGATGTGAAAAGTATTGTAAGATTTGTTCAAGAACATAGTTCATCACAAGGAATGAGAAATATAA
AACATGTAGGTCCTTCTGGAAGATTTACTATGAATATGCTGGTCGACATTTTCTTGGGGAGTAAGAGTGC
AAAAATCCAGTCAGGTATATTTGGAAAAGGATCTGCTTATTCACGACACAATGCCGAAAGACTTTTTAAA
AAGCTGATACTTGACAAGATTTTGGATGAAGACTTATATATCAATGCCAATGACCAGGCGATCGCTTATG
TGATGCTCGGAAATAAAGCCCAAACTGTACTAAATGGCAATTTAAAGGTAGACTTTATGGAAACAGAAAA
TTCCAGCAGTGTGAAAAAACAAAAAGCGTTAGTAGCAAAAGTGTCTCAGAGGGAAGAGATGGTTAAAAAA
TGTCTTGGAGAACTTACAGAAGTCTGCAAATCTCTGGGGAAAGTTTTTGGTGTCCATTACTTCAATATTT
TTAATACCGTCACTCTCAAGAAGCTTGCAGAATCTTTATCTTCTGATCCTGAGGTTTTGCTTCAAATTGA
TGGTGTTACTGAAGACAAACTGGAAAAATATGGTGCGGAAGTGATTTCAGTATTACAGAAATACTCTGAA
TGGACATCGCCAGCTGAAGACAGTTCCCCAGGGATAAGCCTGTCCAGCAGCAGAGGCCCCGGAAGAAGTG
CCGCTGAGGAGCTTGACGAGGAAATACCCGTATCTTCCCACTACTTTGCAAGTAAAACCAGAAATGAAAG
GAAGAGGAAAAAGATGCCAGCCTCCCAAAGGTCTAAGAGGAGAAAAACTGCTTCCAGTGGTTCCAAGGCA
AAGGGGGGGTCTGCCACATGTAGAAAGATATCTTCCAAAACGAAATCCTCCAGCATCATTGGATCCAGTT
CAGCCTCACATACTTCTCAAGCGACATCAGGAGCCAATAGCAAATTGGGGATTATGGCTCCACCGAAGCC
TATAAATAGACCGTTTCTTAAGCCTTCATATGCATTCTCATAACAACCGAATCTCAATGCTCGAGGGGCT
AGAGCGGCCGCTCGAGCATGCATCTAGATAACTGATCATAATCAGCCATACCACATTTGTAGAGGTTTTA
CTTGCTTTAAAAAACCTCCCACACCTCCCCCTGAACCTGAAACATAAAATGAATGCAATTGTTGTTGTTA
ACTTGTTTATTGCAGCTTATAATGGTTACAAATAAAGCAATAGCATCACAAATTTCACAAATAAAGCATT
TTTTTCACTGCATTCTAGTTGTGGTTTGTCCAAACTCATCAATGTATCTTAACGCGTAAATTGTAAGCGT
TAATATTTTGTTAAAATTCGCGTTAAATTTTTGTTAAATCAGCTCATTTTTTAACCAATAGGCCGAAATC
GGCAAAATCCCTTATAAATCAAAAGAATAGACCGAGATAGGGT
[37 nt withheld, positions 3334-3370]
AAAGAACGTGGACTCCAACGTCAAAGG
[49 nt withheld, positions 3398-3446]
T
[91 nt withheld, positions 3448-3538]
G
[124 nt withheld, positions 3540-3663]
CAGGTGGCACTTTTCGGGGAAATGTGCGCGGAACCCCTATTTGTTTATTTTTCTAAATACATTCAAATAT
GTATCCGCTCATGAGACAATAACCCTGATAAATGCTTCAATAATATTGAAAAAGGAAGAGTCCTGAGGCG
GAAAGAACCAGCTGTGGAATGTGTGTCAGTTAGGGTGTGGAAAGTCCCCAGGCTCCCCAGCAGGCAGAAG
TATGCAAAGCATGCATCTCAATTAGTCAGCAACCAGGTGTGGAAAGTCCCCAGGCTCCCCAGCAGGCAGA
AGTATGCAAAGCATGCATCTCAATTAGTCAGCAACCATAGTCCCGCCCCTAACTCCGCCCATCCCGCCCC
TAACTCCGCCCAGTTCCGCCCATTCTCCGCCCCATGGCTGACTAATTTTTTTTATTTATGCAGAGGCCGA
GGCCGCCTCGGCCTCTGAGCTATTCCAGAAGTAGTGAGGAGGCTTTTTTGGAGGCCTAGGCTTTTGCAAA
GATCGATCAAGAGACAGGATGAGGATCGTTTCGCATGATTGAACAAGATGGATTGCACGCAGGTTCTCCG
GCCGCTTGGGTGGAGAGGCTATTCGGCTATGACTGGGCACAACAGACAATCGGCTGCTCTGATGCCGCCG
TGTTCCGGCTGTCAGCGCAGGGGCGCCCGGTTCTTTTTGTCAAGACCGACCTGTCCGGTGCCCTGAATGA
ACTGCAAGACGAGGCAGCGCGGCTATCGTGGCTGGCCACGACGGGCGTTCCTTGCGCAGCTGTGCTCGAC
GTTGTCACTGAAGCGGGAAGGGACTGGCTGCTATTGGGCGAAGTGCCGGGGCAGGATCTCCTGTCATCTC
ACCTTGCTCCTGCCGAGAAAGTATCCATCATGGCTGATGCAATGCGGCGGCTGCATACGCTTGATCCGGC
TACCTGCCCATTCGACCACCAAGCGAAACATCGCATCGAGCGAGCACGTACTCGGATGGAAGCCGGTCTT
GTCGATCAGGATGATCTGGACGAAGAGCATCAGGGGCTCGCGCCAGCCGAACTGTTCGCCAGGCTCAAGG
CGAGCATGCCCGACGGCGAGGATCTCGTCGTGACCCATGGCGATGCCTGCTTGCCGAATATCATGGTGGA
AAATGGCCGCTTTTCTGGATTCATCGACTGTGGCCGGCTGGGTGTGGCGGACCGCTATCAGGACATAGCG
TTGGCTACCCGTGATATTGCTGAAGAGCTTGGCGGCGAATGGGCTGACCGCTTCCTCGTGCTTTACGGTA
TCGCCGCTCCCGATTCGCAGCGCATCGCCTTCTATCGCCTTCTTGACGAGTTCTTCTGAGCGGGACTCTG
GGGTTCGAAATGACCGACCAAGCGACGCCCAACCTGCCATCACGAGATTTCGATTCCACCGCCGCCTTCT
ATGAAAGGTTGGGCTTCGGAATCGTTTTCCGGGACGCCGGCTGGATGATCCTCCAGCGCGGGGATCTCAT
GCTGGAGTTCTTCGCCCACCCTAGGGGGAGGCTAACTGAAACACGGAAGGAGACAATACCGGAAGGAACC
CGCGCTATGACGGCAATAAAAAGACAGAATAAAACGCACGGTGTTGGGTCGTTTGTTCATAAACGCGGGG
TTCGGTCCCAGGGCTGGCACTCTGTCGATACCCCACCGAGACCCCATTGGGGCCAATACGCCCGCGTTTC
TTCCTTTTCCCCACCCCACCCCCCAAGTTCGGGTGAAGGCCCAGGGCTCGCAGCCAACGTCGGGGCGGCA
GGCCCTGCCATAGCCTCAGGTTACTCATATATACTTTAGATTGATTTAAAACTTCATTTTTAATTTAAAA
GGATCTAGGTGAAGATCCTTTTTGATAATCTCATGACCAAAATCCCTTAACGTGAGTTTTCGTTCCACTG
AGCGTCAGACCCCGTAGAAAAGATCAAAGGATCTTCTTGAGATCCTTTTTTTCTGCGCGTAATCTGCTGC
TTGCAAACAAAAAAACCACCGCTACCAGCGGTGGTTTGTTTGCCGGATCAAGAGCTACCAACTCTTTTTC
CGAAGGTAACTGGCTTCAGCAGAGCGCAGATACCAAATACTGTCCTTCTAGTGTAGCCGTAGTTAGGCCA
CCACTTCAAGAACTCTGTAGCACCGCCTACATACCTCGCTCTGCTAATCCTGTTACCAGTGGCTGCTGCC
AGTGGCGATAAGTCGTGTCTTACCGGGTTGGACTCAAGACGATAGTTACCGGATAAGGCGCAGCGGTCGG
GCTGAACGGGGGGTTCGTGCACACAGCCCAGCTTGGAGCGAACGACCTACACCGAACTGAGATACCTACA
GCGTGAGCTATGAGAAAGCGCCACGCTTCCCGAAGGGAGAAAGGCGGACAGGTATCCGGTAAGCGGCAGG
GTCGGAACAGGAGAGCGCACGAGGGAGCTTCCAGGGGGAAACGCCTGGTATCTTTATAGTCCTGTCGGGT
TTCGCCACCTCTGACTTGAGCGTCGATTTTTGTGATGCTCGTCAGGGGGGCGGAGCCTATGGAAAAACGC
CAGCAACGCGGCCTTTTTACGGTTCCTGGCCTTTTGCTGGCCTTTTGCTCACATGTTCTTTCCTGCGTTA
TCCCCTGATTCTGTGGATAACCGTATTACCGCCATGCATTAGTTATTAATAGTAATCAATTACGGGGTCA
TTAGTTCATAGCCCATATATGGAGTTCCGCGTTACATAACTTACGGTAAATGGCCCGCCTGGCTGACCGC
CCAACGACCCCCGCCCATTGACGTCAATAATGACGTATGTTCCCATAGTAACGCCAATAGGGACTTTCCA
TTGACGTCAATGGGTGGAGTATTTACGGTAAACTGCCCACTTGGCAGTACATCAAGTGTATCATATGCCA
AGTACGCCCCCTATTGACGTCAATGACGGTAAATGGCCCGCCTGGCATTATGCCCAGTACATGACCTTAT
GGGACTTTCCTACTTGGCAGTACATCTACGTATTAGTCATCGCTATTACCATGGTGATGCGGTTTTGGCA
GTACATCAATGGGCGTGGATAGCGGTTTGACTCACGGGGATTTCCAAGTCTCCACCCCATTGACGTCAAT
GGGAGTTTGTTTTGGCACCAAAATCAACGGGACTTTCCAAAATGTCGTAACAACTCCGCCCCATTGACGC
AAATGGGCGGTAGGCGTGTACGGTGGGAGGTCTATATAAGCAGAGCTGGTTTAGTGAACCGTCAGATCCG
CTAGCGCTACCGGTCGCCACCATGGTGAGCAAGGGCGAGGAGCTGTTCACCGGGGTGGTGCCCATCCTGG
TCGAGCTGGACGGCGACGTAAACGGCCACAAGTTCAGCGTGTCCGGCGAGGGCGAGGGCGATGCCACCTA
CGGCAAGCTGACCCTGAAGTTCATCTGCACCACCGGCAAGCTGCCCGTGCCCTGGCCCACCCTCGTGACC
ACCCTGACCTACGGCGTGCAGTGCTTCAGCCGCTACCCCGACCACATGAAGCAGCACGACTTCTTCAAGT
CCGCCATGCCCGAAGGCTACGTCCAGGAGCGCACCATCTTCTTCAAGGACGACGGCAACTACAAGACCCG
CGCCGAGGTGAAGTTCGAGGGCGACACCCTGGTGAACCGCATCGAGCTGAAGGGCATCGACTTCAAGGAG
GACGGCAACATCCTGGGGCACAAGCTGGAGTACAACTACAACAGCCACAACGTCTATATCATGGCCGACA
AGCAGAAGAACGGCATCAAGGTGAACTTCAAGATCCGCCACAACATCGAGGACGGCAGCGTGCAGCTCGC
CGACCACTACCAGCAGAACACCCCCATCGGCGACGGCCCCGTGCTGCTGCCCGACAACCACTACCTGAGC
ACCCAGTCCGCCCTGAGCAAAGACCCCAACGAGAAGCGCGATCACATGGTCCTGCTGGAGTTCGTGACCG
CCGCCGGGATCACTCTCGGCATGGACGAGCTGTACAAGTCCGGACTCAGATCTCGAGCTCTTATGGCTGC
TGTTCCTCAAAATAATCTACAGGAGCAACTAGAACGTCACTCAGCCAGAACACTTAATAATAAATTAAGT
CTTTCAAAACCAAAATTTTCAGGTTTCACTTTTAAAAAGAAAACATCTTCAGATAACAATGTATCTGTAA
CTAATGTGTCAGTAGCAAAAACACCTGTATTAAGAAATAAAGATGTTAATGTTACCGAAGACTTTTCCTT
CAGTGAACCTCTACCCAACACCACAAATCAGCAAAGGGTCAAGGACTTCTTTAAAAATGCTCCAGCAGGA
CAGGAAACACAGAGAGGTGGATCAAAATCATTATTGCCAGATTTCTTGCAGACTCCGAAGGAAGTTGTAT
GCACTACCCAAAACACACCAACTGTAAAGAAATCCCGGGATACTGCTCTCAAGAAATTAGAATTTAGTTC
TTCACCAGATTCTTTAAGTACCATCAATGATTGGGATGATATGGATGACTTTGATACTTCTGAGACTTCA
AAATCATTTGTTACACCACCCCAAAGTCACTTTGTAAGAGTAAGCACTGCTCAGAAATCAAAAAAGGGTA
AGAGAAACTTTTTTAAAGCACAGCTTTATACAACAAACACAGTAAAGACTGATTTGCCTCCACCCTCCTC
TGAAAGCGAGCAAATAGATTTGACTGAGGAACAGAAGGATGACTCAGAATGGTTAAGCAGCGATGTGATT
TGCATCGATGATGGCCCCATTGCTGAAGTGCATATAAATGAAGATGCTCAGGAAAGTGACTCTCTGAAAA
CTCATTTGGAAGATGAAAGAGATAATAGCGAAAAGAAGAAGAATTTGGAAGAAGCTGAATTACATTCAAC
TGAGAAAGTTCCATGTATTGAATTTGATGATGATGATTATGATACGGATTTTGTTCCACCTTCTCCAGAA
GAAATTATTTCTGCTTCTTCTTCCTCTTCAAAATGCCTTAGTACGTTAAAGGACCTTGACACATCTGACA
GAAAAGAGGATGTTCTTAGCACATCAAAAGATCTTTTGTCAAAACCTGAGAAAATGAGTATGCAGGAGCT
GAATCCAGAAACCAGCACAGACTGTGACGCT
[150 nt withheld, positions 8735-8884]
GTAGATTTTAATAAAAGTGATGCCAGTCTTCTTGGCTCATTGTGGAGATACAGGCCTGATTCACTTGATG
GCCCTATGGAGGGTGATTCCTGCCCTACAGGG
