Features (pLannotate 1.2.2; 16 found; start..end, strand, type, name):
     23..82      +  rep_origin     RSF ori (fragment): Plasmids containing the RSF 1030 origin of replication can be propagated in E. coli cells that contain additional plasmids with compatible origins.
    150..453     +  enhancer       CMV enhancer: human cytomegalovirus immediate early enhancer
    454..657     +  promoter       CMV promoter: human cytomegalovirus (CMV) immediate early promoter
    702..1418    +  CDS            EGFP: EGFP is a basic (constitutively fluorescent) green fluorescent protein published in 1996, derived from Aequorea victoria. It is reported to be a rapidly-maturing weak dimer with moderate acid sensitivity.
   1419..1440    +  misc_feature   MCS (fragment): multiple cloning site
   1443..5693    +  CDS            BLM (sequence partly withheld): BLM_HUMAN - Also known as RECQ2, RECQL3. Experimental evidence at protein level: Swiss-Prot protein existence level 1. ATP-dependent DNA helicase that unwinds single- and double- stranded DNA in a 3'-5' direction (PubMed:9388193, PubMed:24816114, PubMed:25901030). Participates in DNA replication and repair (PubMed:12019152, PubMed:21325134, PubMed:23509288). Involved in 5'-end resection of DNA during double-strand break (DSB) repair: unwinds DNA and recruits DNA2 which mediates the cleavage of 5'-ssDNA (PubMed:21325134). Negatively regulates sister chromatid exchange (SCE) (PubMed:25901030). S
   5756..5840    +  CDS            large T antigen (fragment): large T antigen from SV40 (simian virus 40)
   5863..5984    +  polyA_signal   SV40 poly(A) signal: SV40 polyadenylation signal
   6018..6446    -  rep_origin     f1 ori (sequence partly withheld): f1 bacteriophage origin of replication; arrow indicates direction of (+) strand synthesis
   6473..6577    +  promoter       AmpR promoter: bla
   6579..6936    +  promoter       SV40 promoter: SV40 enhancer and early promoter
   6971..7765    +  CDS            NeoR/KanR: aminoglycoside phosphotransferase from Tn5; aph(3')-II (or nptII); confers resistance to neomycin, kanamycin, and G418 (Geneticin®)
   7786..7938    +  CDS            ble (fragment): BLE_KLEPN - Experimental evidence at protein level: Swiss-Prot protein existence level 1. Binding protein with a strong affinity to the bleomycin family of antibiotics. Binds to CL990; an antimitotic-antibiotic compound. From Klebsiella pneumoniae.
   7997..8044    +  polyA_signal   HSV TK poly(A) signal: herpes simplex virus thymidine kinase polyadenylation signal (Cole and Stacy, 1985)
   8135..8151    -  polyA_signal   bGH poly(A) signal (fragment): bovine growth hormone polyadenylation signal
   8373..8961    +  rep_origin     ori: high-copy-number ColE1/pMB1/pBR322/pUC origin of replication
>Addgene plasmid #110299 | pEGFP-BLM | addgene full sequence | sequence record 211197 | Addgene NGS Result
GGTTCCTGGCCTTTTGCTGGCCTTTTGCTCACATGTTCTTTCCTGCGTTATCCCCTGATTCTGTGGATAA
CCGTATTACCGCCATGCATTAGTTATTAATAGTAATCAATTACGGGGTCATTAGTTCATAGCCCATATAT
GGAGTTCCGCGTTACATAACTTACGGTAAATGGCCCGCCTGGCTGACCGCCCAACGACCCCCGCCCATTG
ACGTCAATAATGACGTATGTTCCCATAGTAACGCCAATAGGGACTTTCCATTGACGTCAATGGGTGGAGT
ATTTACGGTAAACTGCCCACTTGGCAGTACATCAAGTGTATCATATGCCAAGTACGCCCCCTATTGACGT
CAATGACGGTAAATGGCCCGCCTGGCATTATGCCCAGTACATGACCTTATGGGACTTTCCTACTTGGCAG
TACATCTACGTATTAGTCATCGCTATTACCATGGTGATGCGGTTTTGGCAGTACATCAATGGGCGTGGAT
AGCGGTTTGACTCACGGGGATTTCCAAGTCTCCACCCCATTGACGTCAATGGGAGTTTGTTTTGGCACCA
AAATCAACGGGACTTTCCAAAATGTCGTAACAACTCCGCCCCATTGACGCAAATGGGCGGTAGGCGTGTA
CGGTGGGAGGTCTATATAAGCAGAGCTGGTTTAGTGAACCGTCAGATCCGCTAGCGCTACCGGTCGCCAC
CATGGTGAGCAAGGGCGAGGAGCTGTTCACCGGGGTGGTGCCCATCCTGGTCGAGCTGGACGGCGACGTA
AACGGCCACAAGTTCAGCGTGTCCGGCGAGGGCGAGGGCGATGCCACCTACGGCAAGCTGACCCTGAAGT
TCATCTGCACCACCGGCAAGCTGCCCGTGCCCTGGCCCACCCTCGTGACCACCCTGACCTACGGCGTGCA
GTGCTTCAGCCGCTACCCCGACCACATGAAGCAGCACGACTTCTTCAAGTCCGCCATGCCCGAAGGCTAC
GTCCAGGAGCGCACCATCTTCTTCAAGGACGACGGCAACTACAAGACCCGCGCCGAGGTGAAGTTCGAGG
GCGACACCCTGGTGAACCGCATCGAGCTGAAGGGCATCGACTTCAAGGAGGACGGCAACATCCTGGGGCA
CAAGCTGGAGTACAACTACAACAGCCACAACGTCTATATCATGGCCGACAAGCAGAAGAACGGCATCAAG
GTGAACTTCAAGATCCGCCACAACATCGAGGACGGCAGCGTGCAGCTCGCCGACCACTACCAGCAGAACA
CCCCCATCGGCGACGGCCCCGTGCTGCTGCCCGACAACCACTACCTGAGCACCCAGTCCGCCCTGAGCAA
AGACCCCAACGAGAAGCGCGATCACATGGTCCTGCTGGAGTTCGTGACCGCCGCCGGGATCACTCTCGGC
ATGGACGAGCTGTACAAGTCCGGACTCAGATCTCGAGCTCTTATGGCTGCTGTTCCTCAAAATAATCTAC
AGGAGCAACTAGAACGTCACTCAGCCAGAACACTTAATAATAAATTAAGTCTTTCAAAACCAAAATTTTC
AGGTTTCACTTTTAAAAAGAAAACATCTTCAGATAACAATGTATCTGTAACTAATGTGTCAGTAGCAAAA
ACACCTGTATTAAGAAATAAAGATGTTAATGTTACCGAAGACTTTTCCTTCAGTGAACCTCTACCCAACA
CCACAAATCAGCAAAGGGTCAAGGACTTCTTTAAAAATGCTCCAGCAGGACAGGAAACACAGAGAGGTGG
ATCAAAATCATTATTGCCAGATTTCTTGCAGACTCCGAAGGAAGTTGTATGCACTACCCAAAACACACCA
ACTGTAAAGAAATCCCGGGATACTGCTCTCAAGAAATTAGAATTTAGTTCTTCACCAGATTCTTTAAGTA
CCATCAATGATTGGGATGATATGGATGACTTTGATACTTCTGAGACTTCAAAATCATTTGTTACACCACC
CCAAAGTCACTTTGTAAGAGTAAGCACTGCTCAGAAATCAAAAAAGGGTAAGAGAAACTTTTTTAAAGCA
CAGCTTTATACAACAAACACAGTAAAGACTGACTTGCCTCCACCCTCCTCTGAAAGCGAGCAAATAGATT
TGACTGAGGAACAGAAGGATGACTCAGAATGGTTAAGCAGCGATGTGATTTGCATCGATGATGGCCCCAT
TGCTGAAGTGCATATAAATGAAGATGCTCAGGAAAGTGACTCTCTGAAAACTCATTTGGAAGATGAAAGA
GATAATAGCGAAAAGAAGAAGAATTTGGAAGAAGCTGAATTACATTCAACTGAGAAAGTTCCATGTATTG
AATTTGATGATGATGATTATGATACGGATTTTGTTCCACCTTCTCCAGAAGAAATTATTTCTGCTTCTTC
TTCCTCTTCAAAATGCCTTAGTACGTTAAAGGACCTTGACACCTCTGACAGAAAAGAGGATGTTCTTAGC
ACATCAAAAGATCTTTTGTCAAAACCTGAGAAAATGAGTATGCAGGAGCTGAATCCAGAAACCAGCACAG
ACTGTGACGCT
[150 nt withheld, positions 2532-2681]
GTAGATTTTAATAAAAGTGATGCCAGTCTTCTTGGCTCATTGTGGAGATACAGGCCTGATTCACTTGATG
GCCCTATGGAGGGTGATTCCTGCCCTACAGGGAATTCTATGAAGGAGTTAAATTTTTCACACCTTCCCTC
AAATTCTGTTTCTCCTGGGGACTGTTTACTGACTACCACCCTAGGAAAGACAGGATTCTCTGCCACCAGG
AAGAATCTTTTTGAAAGGCCTTTATTCAATACCCATTTACAGAAGTCCTTTGTAAGTAGCAACTGGGCTG
AAACACCAAGACTAGGAAAAAAAAATGAAAGCTCTTATTTCCCAGGAAATGTTCTCACAAGCACTGCTGT
GAAAGATCAGAATAAACATACTGCTTCAATAAATGACTTAGAAAGAGAAACCCAACCTTCCTATGATATT
GATAATTTTGACATAGATGACTTTGATGATGATGATGACTGGGAAGACATAATGCATAATTTAGCAGCCA
GCAAATCTTCCACAGCTGCCTATCAACCCATCAAGGAAGGTCGGCCAATTAAATCAGTATCAGAAAGACT
TTCCTCAGCCAAGACAGACTGTCTTCCAGTGTCATCTACTGCTCAAAATATAAACTTCTCAGAGTCAATT
CAGAATTATACTGACAAGTCAGCACAAAATTTAGCATCCAGAAATCTGAAACATGAGCGTTTCCAAAGTC
TTAGTTTTCCTCATACAAAGGAAATGATGAAGATTTTTCATAAAAAATTTGGCCTGCATAATTTTAGAAC
TAATCAGCTAGAGGCGATCAATGCTGCACTGCTTGGTGAAGACTGTTTTATCCTGATGCCGACTGGAGGT
GGTAAGAGTTTGTGTTACCAGCTCCCTGCCTGTGTTTCTCCTGGGGTCACTGTTGTCATTTCTCCCTTGA
GATCACTTATCGTAGATCAAGTCCAAAAGCTGACTTCCTTGGATATTCCAGCTACATATCTGACAGGTGA
TAAGACTGACTCAGAAGCTACAAATATTTACCTCCAGTTATCAAAAAAAGACCCAATCATAAAACTCCTA
TATGTCACTCCAGAAAAGATCTGTGCAAGTAACAGACTCATTTCTACTCTGGAGAATCTCTATGAGAGGA
AGCTCTTGGCACGTTTTGTTATTGATGAAGCACATTGTGTCAGTCAGTGGGGACATGATTTTCGTCAAGA
TTACAAAAGAATGAATATGCTTCGCCAGAAGTTTCCTTCTGTTCCGGTGATGGCTCTTACGGCCACAGCT
AATCCCAGGGTACAGAAGGACATCCTGACTCAGCTGAAGATTCTCAGACCTCAGGTGTTTAGCATGAGCT
TTAACAGACATAATCTGAAATACTATGTATTACCGAAAAAGCCTAAAAAGGTGGCATTTGATTGCCTAGA
ATGGATCAGAAAGCACCACCCATATGATTCAGGGATAATTTACTGCCTCTCCAGGCGAGAATGTGACACC
ATGGCTGACACGTTACAGAGAGATGGGCTCGCTGCTCTTGCTTACCATGCTGGCCTCAGTGATTCTGCCA
GAGATGAAGTGCAGCAGAAGTGGATTAATCAGGATGGCTGTCAGGTTATCTGTGCTACAATTGCATTTGG
AATGGGGATTGACAAACCGGACGTGCGATTTGTGATTCATGCATCTCTCCCTAAATCTGTGGAGGGTTAC
TACCAAGAATCTGGCAGAGCTGGAAGAGATGGGGAAATATCTCACTGCCTGCTTTTCTATACCTATCATG
ATGTGACCAGACTGAAAAGACTTATAATGATGGAAAAAGATGGAAACCATCATACAAGAGAAACTCACTT
CAATAATTTGTATAGCATGGTACATTACTGTGAAAATATAACAGAATGCAGGAGAATACAGCTTTTGGCC
TACTTTGGTGAAAATGGATTTAATCCTGATTTTTGTAAGAAACACCCAGATGTTTCTTGTGATAATTGCT
GTAAAACAAAGGATTATAAAACAAGAGATGTGACTGACGATGTGAAAAGTATTGTAAGATTTGTTCAAGA
ACATAGTTCATCACAAGGAATGAGAAATATAAAACATGTAGGTCCTTCTGGAAGATTTACTATGAATATG
CTGGTCGACATTTTCTTGGGGAGTAAGAGTGCAAAAATCCAGTCAGGTATATTTGGAAAAGGATCTGCTT
ATTCACGACACAATGCCGAAAGACTTTTTAAAAAGCTGATACTTGACAAGATTTTGGATGAAGACTTATA
TATCAATGCCAATGACCAGGCGATCGCTTATGTGATGCTCGGAAATAAAGCACAAACTGTACTAAATGGC
AATTTAAAGGTAGACTTTATGGAAACAGAAAATTCCAGCAGTGTGAAAAAACAAAAAGCGTTAGTAGCAA
AAGTGTCTCAGAGGGAAGAGATGGTTAAAAAATGTCTTGGAGAACTTACAGAAGTCTGCAAATCTCTGGG
GAAAGTTTTTGGTGTCCATTACTTCAATATTTTTAATACCGTCACTCTCAAGAAGCTTGCAGAATCTTTA
TCTTCTGATCCTGAGGTTTTGCTTCAAATTGATGGTGTTACTGAAGACAAACTGGAAAAATATGGTGCGG
AAGTGATTTCAGTATTACAGAAATACTCTGAATGGACATCGCCAGCTGAAGACAGTTCCCCAGGGATAAG
CCTGTCCAGCAGCAGAGGCCCCGGAAGAAGTGCCGCTGAGGAGCTTGACGAGGAAATACCCGTATCTTCC
CACTACTTTGCAAGTAAAACCAGAAATGAAAGGAAGAGGAAAAAGATGCCAGCCTCCCAAAGGTCTAAGA
GGAGAAAAACTGCTTCCAGTGGTTCCAAGGCAAAGGGGGGGTCTGCCACATGTAGAAAGATATCTTCCAA
AACGAAATCCTCCAGCATCATTGGATCCAGTTCAGCCTCACATACTTCTCAAGCGACATCAGGAGCCAAT
AGCAAATTGGGGATTATGGCTCCACCGAAGCCTATAAATAGACCGTTTCTTAAGCCTTCATATGCATTCT
CATAACAACCGAATCTCAATGCTCGAGGGGCTAGAGCGGCCGCTCGAGCATGCATCTAGATAACTGATCA
TAATCAGCCATACCACATTTGTAGAGGTTTTACTTGCTTTAAAAAACCTCCCACACCTCCCCCTGAACCT
GAAACATAAAATGAATGCAATTGTTGTTGTTAACTTGTTTATTGCAGCTTATAATGGTTACAAATAAAGC
AATAGCATCACAAATTTCACAAATAAAGCATTTTTTTCACTGCATTCTAGTTGTGGTTTGTCCAAACTCA
TCAATGTATCTTAACGCGTAAATTGTAAGCGTTAATATTTTGTTAAAATTCGCGTTAAATTTTTGTTAAA
TCAGCTCATTTTTTAACCAATAGGCCGAAATCGGCAAAATCCCTTATAAATCAAAAGAATAGACCGAGAT
AGGGT
[37 nt withheld, positions 6117-6153]
AAAGAACGTGGACTCCAACGTCAAAGG
[49 nt withheld, positions 6181-6229]
T
[91 nt withheld, positions 6231-6321]
G
[124 nt withheld, positions 6323-6446]
CAGGTGGCACTTTTCGGGGAAATGTGCGCGGAACCCCTATTTGTTTATTTTTCTAAATACATTCAAATAT
GTATCCGCTCATGAGACAATAACCCTGATAAATGCTTCAATAATATTGAAAAAGGAAGAGTCCTGAGGCG
GAAAGAACCAGCTGTGGAATGTGTGTCAGTTAGGGTGTGGAAAGTCCCCAGGCTCCCCAGCAGGCAGAAG
TATGCAAAGCATGCATCTCAATTAGTCAGCAACCAGGTGTGGAAAGTCCCCAGGCTCCCCAGCAGGCAGA
AGTATGCAAAGCATGCATCTCAATTAGTCAGCAACCATAGTCCCGCCCCTAACTCCGCCCATCCCGCCCC
TAACTCCGCCCAGTTCCGCCCATTCTCCGCCCCATGGCTGACTAATTTTTTTTATTTATGCAGAGGCCGA
GGCCGCCTCGGCCTCTGAGCTATTCCAGAAGTAGTGAGGAGGCTTTTTTGGAGGCCTAGGCTTTTGCAAA
GATCGATCAAGAGACAGGATGAGGATCGTTTCGCATGATTGAACAAGATGGATTGCACGCAGGTTCTCCG
GCCGCTTGGGTGGAGAGGCTATTCGGCTATGACTGGGCACAACAGACAATCGGCTGCTCTGATGCCGCCG
TGTTCCGGCTGTCAGCGCAGGGGCGCCCGGTTCTTTTTGTCAAGACCGACCTGTCCGGTGCCCTGAATGA
ACTGCAAGACGAGGCAGCGCGGCTATCGTGGCTGGCCACGACGGGCGTTCCTTGCGCAGCTGTGCTCGAC
GTTGTCACTGAAGCGGGAAGGGACTGGCTGCTATTGGGCGAAGTGCCGGGGCAGGATCTCCTGTCATCTC
ACCTTGCTCCTGCCGAGAAAGTATCCATCATGGCTGATGCAATGCGGCGGCTGCATACGCTTGATCCGGC
TACCTGCCCATTCGACCACCAAGCGAAACATCGCATCGAGCGAGCACGTACTCGGATGGAAGCCGGTCTT
GTCGATCAGGATGATCTGGACGAAGAGCATCAGGGGCTCGCGCCAGCCGAACTGTTCGCCAGGCTCAAGG
CGAGCATGCCCGACGGCGAGGATCTCGTCGTGACCCATGGCGATGCCTGCTTGCCGAATATCATGGTGGA
AAATGGCCGCTTTTCTGGATTCATCGACTGTGGCCGGCTGGGTGTGGCGGACCGCTATCAGGACATAGCG
TTGGCTACCCGTGATATTGCTGAAGAGCTTGGCGGCGAATGGGCTGACCGCTTCCTCGTGCTTTACGGTA
TCGCCGCTCCCGATTCGCAGCGCATCGCCTTCTATCGCCTTCTTGACGAGTTCTTCTGAGCGGGACTCTG
GGGTTCGAAATGACCGACCAAGCGACGCCCAACCTGCCATCACGAGATTTCGATTCCACCGCCGCCTTCT
ATGAAAGGTTGGGCTTCGGAATCGTTTTCCGGGACGCCGGCTGGATGATCCTCCAGCGCGGGGATCTCAT
GCTGGAGTTCTTCGCCCACCCTAGGGGGAGGCTAACTGAAACACGGAAGGAGACAATACCGGAAGGAACC
CGCGCTATGACGGCAATAAAAAGACAGAATAAAACGCACGGTGTTGGGTCGTTTGTTCATAAACGCGGGG
TTCGGTCCCAGGGCTGGCACTCTGTCGATACCCCACCGAGACCCCATTGGGGCCAATACGCCCGCGTTTC
TTCCTTTTCCCCACCCCACCCCCCAAGTTCGGGTGAAGGCCCAGGGCTCGCAGCCAACGTCGGGGCGGCA
GGCCCTGCCATAGCCTCAGGTTACTCATATATACTTTAGATTGATTTAAAACTTCATTTTTAATTTAAAA
GGATCTAGGTGAAGATCCTTTTTGATAATCTCATGACCAAAATCCCTTAACGTGAGTTTTCGTTCCACTG
AGCGTCAGACCCCGTAGAAAAGATCAAAGGATCTTCTTGAGATCCTTTTTTTCTGCGCGTAATCTGCTGC
TTGCAAACAAAAAAACCACCGCTACCAGCGGTGGTTTGTTTGCCGGATCAAGAGCTACCAACTCTTTTTC
CGAAGGTAACTGGCTTCAGCAGAGCGCAGATACCAAATACTGTTCTTCTAGTGTAGCCGTAGTTAGGCCA
CCACTTCAAGAACTCTGTAGCACCGCCTACATACCTCGCTCTGCTAATCCTGTTACCAGTGGCTGCTGCC
AGTGGCGATAAGTCGTGTCTTACCGGGTTGGACTCAAGACGATAGTTACCGGATAAGGCGCAGCGGTCGG
GCTGAACGGGGGGTTCGTGCACACAGCCCAGCTTGGAGCGAACGACCTACACCGAACTGAGATACCTACA
GCGTGAGCTATGAGAAAGCGCCACGCTTCCCGAAGGGAGAAAGGCGGACAGGTATCCGGTAAGCGGCAGG
GTCGGAACAGGAGAGCGCACGAGGGAGCTTCCAGGGGGAAACGCCTGGTATCTTTATAGTCCTGTCGGGT
TTCGCCACCTCTGACTTGAGCGTCGATTTTTGTGATGCTCGTCAGGGGGGCGGAGCCTATGGAAAAACGC
CAGCAACGCGGCCTTTTTAC
